>Addgene plasmid #103333 | LSB-hsa-miR-200c-5p | depositor full sequence | sequence record 195715 | Full Sequence
AATTGAGGGGATAACGCAGGAAAGAACATGTGAGCAAAAGGCCAGCAAAAGGCCAGGAACCGTAAAAAGG
CCGCGTTGCTGGCGTTTTTCCATAGGCTCCGCCCCCCTGACGAGCATCACAAAAATCGACGCTCAAGTCA
GAGGTGGCGAAACCCGACAGGACTATAAAGATACCAGGCGTTTCCCCCTGGAAGCTCCCTCGTGCGCTCT
CCTGTTCCGACCCTGCCGCTTACCGGATACCTGTCCGCCTTTCTCCCTTCGGGAAGCGTGGCGCTTTCTC
ATAGCTCACGCTGTAGGTATCTCAGTTCGGTGTAGGTCGTTCGCTCCAAGCTGGGCTGTGTGCACGAACC
CCCCGTTCAGCCCGACCGCTGCGCCTTATCCGGTAACTATCGTCTTGAGTCCAACCCGGTAAGACACGAC
TTATCGCCACTGGCAGCAGCCACTGGTAACAGGATTAGCAGAGCGAGGTATGTAGGCGGTGCTACAGAGT
TCTTGAAGTGGTGGCCTAACTACGGCTACACTAGAAGAACAGTATTTGGTATCTGCGCTCTGCTGAAGCC
AGTTACCTTCGGAAAAAGAGTTGGTAGCTCTTGATCCGGCAAACAAACCACCGCTGGTAGCGGTGGTTTT
TTTGTTTGCAAGCAGCAGATTACGCGCAGAAAAAAAGGATCTCAAGAAGATCCTTTGATCTTTTCTACGG
GGTCTGACGCTCAGTGGAACGAAAACTCACGTTAAGGGATTTTGGTCATGAGATTATCAAAAAGGATCTT
CACCTAGATCCTTTTAAATTAAAAATGAAGTTTTAAATCAATCTAAAGTATATATGAGTAAACTTGGTCT
GACAGTTACCAATGCTTAATCAGTGAGGCACCTATCTCAGCGATCTGTCTATTTCGTTCATCCATAGTTG
CCTGACTCCCCGTCGTGTAGATAACTACGATACGGGAGGGCTTACCATCTGGCCCCAGTGCTGCAATGAT
ACCGCGAGAACCACGCTCACCGGCTCCAGATTTATCAGCAATAAACCAGCCAGCCGGAAGGGCCGAGCGC
AGAAGTGGTCCTGCAACTTTATCCGCCTCCATCCAGTCTATTAATTGTTGCCGGGAAGCTAGAGTAAGTA
GTTCGCCAGTTAATAGTTTGCGCAACGTTGTTGCCATTGCTACAGGCATCGTGGTGTCACGCTCGTCGTT
TGGTATGGCTTCATTCAGCTCCGGTTCCCAACGATCAAGGCGAGTTACATGATCCCCCATGTTGTGCAAA
AAAGCGGTTAGCTCCTTCGGTCCTCCGATCGTTGTCAGAAGTAAGTTGGCCGCAGTGTTATCACTCATGG
TTATGGCAGCACTGCATAATTCTCTTACTGTCATGCCATCCGTAAGATGCTTTTCTGTGACTGGTGAGTA
CTCAACCAAGTCATTCTGAGAATAGTGTATGCGGCGACCGAGTTGCTCTTGCCCGGCGTCAATACGGGAT
AATACCGCGCCACATAGCAGAACTTTAAAAGTGCTCATCATTGGAAAACGTTCTTCGGGGCGAAAACTCT
CAAGGATCTTACCGCTGTTGAGATCCAGTTCGATGTAACCCACTCGTGCACCCAACTGATCTTCAGCATC
TTTTACTTTCACCAGCGTTTCTGGGTGAGCAAAAACAGGAAGGCAAAATGCCGCAAAAAAGGGAATAAGG
GCGACACGGAAATGTTGAATACTCATACTCTTCCTTTTTCAATATTATTGAAGCATTTATCAGGGTTATT
GTCTCATGAGCGGATACATATTTGAATGTAGCTCCGAATTTCTCGAGGGCTTGTCGACGACGGCGGTCTC
CGTCGTCAGGATCATGAATTCGACCCGCCTGCCACCATGACCGAGTACAAGCCCACGGTGCGCCTCGCCA
CCCGCGACGACGTCCCCCGGGCCGTACGCACCCTCGCCGCCGCGTTCGCCGACTACCCCGCCACGCGCCA
CACCGTCGACCCGGACCGCCACATCGAGCGGGTCACCGAGCTGCAAGAACTCTTCCTCACGCGCGTCGGG
CTCGACATCGGCAAGGTGTGGGTCGCGGACGACGGCGCCGCGGTGGCGGTCTGGACCACGCCGGAGAGCG
TCGAAGCGGGGGCGGTGTTCGCCGAGATCGGCCCGCGCATGGCCGAGTTGAGCGGTTCCCGGCTGGCCGC
GCAGCAACAGATGGAAGGCCTCCTGGCGCCGCACCGGCCCAAGGAGCCCGCGTGGTTCCTGGCCACCGTC
GGCGTCTCGCCCGACCACCAGGGCAAGGGTCTGGGCAGCGCCGTCGTGCTCCCCGGAGTGGAGGCGGCCG
AGCGCGCCGGGGTGCCCGCCTTCCTGGAGACATCCGCGCCCCGCAACCTCCCCTTCTACGAGCGGCTCGG
CTTCACCGTCACCGCCGACGTCGAGGTGCCCGAAGGACCGCGCACCTGGTGCATGACCCGCAAGCCCGGT
GCCTGATACGCGTGAATTCACTCCTCAGGTGCAGGCTGCCTATCAGAAGGTGGTGGCTGGTGTGGCCAAT
GCCCTGGCTCACAAATACCACTGAGATCTTTTTCCCTCTGCCAAAAATTATGGGGACATCATGAAGCCCC
TTGAGCATCTGACTTCTGGCTAATAAAGGAAATTTATTTTCATTGCAATAGTGTGTTGGAATTTTTTGTG
TCTCTCACTCGGAAGGACATATGGGAGGGCAAATCATTTAAAACATCAGAATGAGTATTTGGTTTAGAGT
TTGGCAACATATGCCCATATGCTGGCTGCCATGAACAAAGGTTGGCTATAAAGAGGTCATCAGTATATGA
AACAGCCCCCTGCTGTCCATTCCTTATTCCATAGAAAAGCCTTGACTTGAGGTTAGATTTTTTTTATATT
TTGTTTTGTGTTATTTTTTTCTTTAACATCCCTAAAATTTTCCTTACATGTTTTACTAGCCAGATTTTTC
CTCCTCTCCTGACTACTCCCAGTCATAGCTGTCCCTCTTCTCTTATGGAGATCCCTCGACCTGCAGCCCA
AGCTTGAATTCTCTAGAATTACCCTGTTATCCCTATGCTTGGTTTACCGAGCTCTTATTGGTTTTCAAAC
TTCATTGACTGTGCCCAACGCGCCTGGGAGCTCACGGGGACAGCCCCCCCCCAAAGCCCCCAGGGATGTA
ATTACGTCCCTCCCCCGCTAGGGGGCAGCAGCGAGCCGCCCGGGGCTCCGCTCCGGTCCGGCGCTCCCCC
CGCATCCCCGAGCCGGCAGCGTGCGGGGACAGCCCGGGCACGGGGAAGGTGGCACGGGATCGCTTTCCTC
TGAACGCTTCTCGCTGCTCTTTGAGCCTGCAGACACCTGGGGGGATACGGGGAAAAAGCTAGGCTGAAAG
ACCGGTTCTTAGAATGACACGCGCCTGGGAGCTCACGGGGACAGCCCCCCCCCAAAGCCCCCAGGGATGT
AATTACGTCCCTCCCCCGCTAGGGGGCAGCAGCGAGCCGCCCGGGGCTCCGCTCCGGTCCGGCGCTCCCC
CCGCATCCCCGAGCCGGCAGCGTGCGGGGACAGCCCGGGCACGGGGAAGGTGGCACGGGATCGCTTTCCT
CTGAACGCTTCTCGCTGCTCTTTGAGCCTGCAGACACCTGGGGGGATACGGGGAAAAAGCTAACTTCTGA
GACGACAACTTTGTATAGAAAAGTTGGCTCCGAATTCGCCCTTGACAGCAGAGATCCAGTTTGGTTAATT
AATTGGCTCCGGTGCCCGTCAGTGGGCAGAGCGCACATCGCCCACAGTCCCCGAGAAGTTGTGGGGAGGG
GTCGGCAATTGAACCGGTGCCTAGAGAAGGTGGCGCGGGGTAAACTGGGAAAGTGATGTCGTGTACTGGC
TCCGCCTTTTTCCCGAGGGTGGGGGAGAACCGTATATAAGTGCAGTAGTCGCCGTGAACGTTCTTTTTCG
CAACGGGTTTGCCGCCAGAACACAGGTAAGTGCCGTGTGTGGTTCCCGCGGGCCTGGCCTCTTTACGGGT
TATGGCCCTTGCGTGCCTTGAATTACTTCCACCTGGCTGCAGTACGTGATTCTTGATCCCGAGCTTCGGG
TTGGAAGTGGGTGGGAGAGTTCGAGGCCTTGCGCTTAAGGAGCCCCTTCGCCTCGTGCTTGAGTTGAGGC
CTGGCCTGGGCGCTGGGGCCGCCGCGTGCGAATCTGGTGGCACCTTCGCGCCTGTCTCGCTGCTTTCGAT
AAGTCTCTAGCCATTTAAAATTTTTGATGACCTGCTGCGACGCTTTTTTTCTGGCAAGATAGTCTTGTAA
ATGCGGGCCAAGATCTGCACACTGGTATTTCGGTTTTTGGGGCCGCGGGCGGCGACGGGGCCCGTGCGTC
CCAGCGCACATGTTCGGCGAGGCGGGGCCTGCGAGCGCGGCCACCGAGAATCGGACGGGGGTAGTCTCAA
GCTGGCCGGCCTGCTCTGGTGCCTGGCCTCGCGCCGCCGTGTATCGCCCCGCCCTGGGCGGCAAGGCTGG
CCCGGTCGGCACCAGTTGCGTGAGCGGAAAGATGGCCGCTTCCCGGCCCTGCTGCAGGGAGCTCAAAATG
GAGGACGCGGCGCTCGGGAGAGCGGGCGGGTGAGTCACCCACACAAAGGAAAAGGGCCTTTCCGTCCTCA
GCCGTCGCTTCATGTGACTCCACGGAGTACCGGGCGCCGTCCAGGCACCTCGATTAGTTCTCGAGCTTTT
GGAGTACGTCGTCTTTAGGTTGGGGGGAGGGGTTTTATGCGATGGAGTTTCCCCACACTGAGTGGGTGGA
GACTGAAGTTAGGCCAGCTTGGCACTTGATGTAATTCTCCTTGGAATTTGCCCTTTTTGAGTTTGGATCT
TGGTTCATTCTCAAGCCTCAGACAGTGGTTCAAAGTTTTTTTCTTCCATTTCAGGTGTCGTGAGAAGGGC
GAATTCGACCCAAGTTTGTACAAAAAAGCAGGCTGGATCCAGGTGCCACCATGGTGAGCGAGCTGATTAA
GGAGAACATGCACATGAAGCTGTACATGGAGGGCACCGTGAACAACCACCACTTCAAGTGCACATCCGAG
GGCGAAGGCAAGCCCTACGAGGGCACCCAGACCATGAGAATCAAGGCGGTCGAGGGCGGCCCTCTCCCCT
TCGCCTTCGACATCCTGGCTACCAGCTTCATGTACGGCAGCAAAACCTTCATCAACCACACCCAGGGCAT
CCCCGACTTCTTTAAGCAGTCCTTCCCCGAGGGCTTCACATGGGAGAGAGTCACCACATACGAAGATGGG
GGCGTGCTGACCGCTACCCAGGACACCAGCCTCCAGGACGGCTGCCTCATCTACAACGTCAAGATCAGAG
GGGTGAACTTCCCATCCAACGGCCCTGTGATGCAGAAGAAAACACTCGGCTGGGAGGCCTCCACCGAGAC
ACTGTACCCCGCTGACGGCGGCCTGGAAGGCAGAGCCGACATGGCCCTGAAGCTCGTGGGCGGGGGCCAC
CTGATCTGCAACCTTAAGACCACATACAGATCCAAGAAACCCGCTAAGAACCTCAAGATGCCCGGCGTCT
ACTATGTGGACAGGAGACTGGAAAGAATCAAGGAGGCCGACAAAGAGACATACGTCGAGCAGCACGAGGT
GGCTGTGGCCAGATACTGCGACCTCCCTAGCAAACTGGGGCACAAACTTAATTGAGAATTCTACCACCCA
GCTTTCTTGTACAAAGTGGTACGTCTCAAGACCAGAGGTCTCTGCTTACAGATCGCCAAACACTGCTGGG
TAAGACGCCAAACACTGCTGGGTAAGACGCCAAACACTGCTGGGTAAGACGCCAAACACTGCTGGGTAAG
ACGCAACCAGAAGAGACCTGTGCTTCACTCCTCAGGTGCAGGCTGCCTATCAGAAGGTGGTGGCTGGTGT
GGCCAATGCCCTGGCTCACAAATACCACTGAGATCTTTTTCCCTCTGCCAAAAATTATGGGGACATCATG
AAGCCCCTTGAGCATCTGACTTCTGGCTAATAAAGGAAATTTATTTTCATTGCAATAGTGTGTTGGAATT
TTTTGTGTCTCTCACTCGGAAGGACATATGGGAGGGCAAATCATTTAAAACATCAGAATGAGTATTTGGT
TTAGAGTTTGGCAACATATGCCCATATGCTGGCTGCCATGAACAAAGGTTGGCTATAAAGAGGTCATCAG
TATATGAAACAGCCCCCTGCTGTCCATTCCTTATTCCATAGAAAAGCCTTGACTTGAGGTTAGATTTTTT
TTATATTTTGTTTTGTGTTATTTTTTTCTTTAACATCCCTAAAATTTTCCTTACATGTTTTACTAGCCAG
ATTTTTCCTCCTCTCCTGACTACTCCCAGTCATAGCTGTCCCTCTTCTCTTATGGAGATCCCGAGCGGTG
CGTTTTTATGCTTGTAGTATTGTATAATGTTTTTAAGATCCAAGCTTCTGACCTCTTCTCTTCCTCCCAC
AGGGCCTCGAGACAATTGCATCGATGGTACCAGTGAAAGTCTGCAATGAATTCGAGTTGGCGCGCCTGTC
ATTCTAAATCTCTCTTTCAGCCTAAAGCTTTTTCCCCGTATCCCCCCAGGTGTCTGCAGGCTCAAAGAGC
AGCGAGAAGCGTTCAGAGGAAAGCGATCCCGTGCCACCTTCCCCGTGCCCGGGCTGTCCCCGCACGCTGC
CGGCTCGGGGATGCGGGGGGAGCGCCGGACCGGAGCGGAGCCCCGGGCGGCTCGCTGCTGCCCCCTAGCG
GGGGAGGGACGTAATTACATCCCTGGGGGCTTTGGGAGGGGGCTGTCCCCGTGAGCTCCCAGGCGCGCCT
GTCATTCTAAATCTCTCTTTCAGCCTAAAGCTTTTTCCCCGTATCCCCCCAGGTGTCTGCAGGCTCAAAG
AGCAGCGAGAAGCGTTCAGAGGAAAGCGATCCCGTGCCACCTTCCCCGTGCCCGGGCTGTCCCCGCACGC
TGCCGGCTCGGGGATGCGGGGGGAGCGCCGGACCGGAGCGGAGCCCCGGGCGGCTCGCTGCTGCCCCCTA
GCGGGGGAGGGACGTAATTACATCCCTGGGGGCTTTGGGGGGGGGCTGTCCCCGTGAGCTCCCAGGCGCG
CCAACTCGGTACCGTATCGATGTCGACGTTAACGCTAGTGATATCAACTTTGTATAGAAAAGTTGGCTCC
GAATTCGCCCTTGACAGCAGAGATCCAGTTTGGTTAATTAATTGGCTCCGGTGCCCGTCAGTGGGCAGAG
CGCACATCGCCCACAGTCCCCGAGAAGTTGTGGGGAGGGGTCGGCAATTGAACCGGTGCCTAGAGAAGGT
GGCGCGGGGTAAACTGGGAAAGTGATGTCGTGTACTGGCTCCGCCTTTTTCCCGAGGGTGGGGGAGAACC
GTATATAAGTGCAGTAGTCGCCGTGAACGTTCTTTTTCGCAACGGGTTTGCCGCCAGAACACAGGTAAGT
GCCGTGTGTGGTTCCCGCGGGCCTGGCCTCTTTACGGGTTATGGCCCTTGCGTGCCTTGAATTACTTCCA
CCTGGCTGCAGTACGTGATTCTTGATCCCGAGCTTCGGGTTGGAAGTGGGTGGGAGAGTTCGAGGCCTTG
CGCTTAAGGAGCCCCTTCGCCTCGTGCTTGAGTTGAGGCCTGGCCTGGGCGCTGGGGCCGCCGCGTGCGA
ATCTGGTGGCACCTTCGCGCCTGTCTCGCTGCTTTCGATAAGTCTCTAGCCATTTAAAATTTTTGATGAC
CTGCTGCGACGCTTTTTTTCTGGCAAGATAGTCTTGTAAATGCGGGCCAAGATCTGCACACTGGTATTTC
GGTTTTTGGGGCCGCGGGCGGCGACGGGGCCCGTGCGTCCCAGCGCACATGTTCGGCGAGGCGGGGCCTG
CGAGCGCGGCCACCGAGAATCGGACGGGGGTAGTCTCAAGCTGGCCGGCCTGCTCTGGTGCCTGGCCTCG
CGCCGCCGTGTATCGCCCCGCCCTGGGCGGCAAGGCTGGCCCGGTCGGCACCAGTTGCGTGAGCGGAAAG
ATGGCCGCTTCCCGGCCCTGCTGCAGGGAGCTCAAAATGGAGGACGCGGCGCTCGGGAGAGCGGGCGGGT
GAGTCACCCACACAAAGGAAAAGGGCCTTTCCGTCCTCAGCCGTCGCTTCATGTGACTCCACGGAGTACC
GGGCGCCGTCCAGGCACCTCGATTAGTTCTCGAGCTTTTGGAGTACGTCGTCTTTAGGTTGGGGGGAGGG
GTTTTATGCGATGGAGTTTCCCCACACTGAGTGGGTGGAGACTGAAGTTAGGCCAGCTTGGCACTTGATG
TAATTCTCCTTGGAATTTGCCCTTTTTGAGTTTGGATCTTGGTTCATTCTCAAGCCTCAGACAGTGGTTC
AAAGTTTTTTTCTTCCATTTCAGGTGTCGTGAGAAGGGCGAATTCGACCCAAGTTTGTACAAAAAAGCAG
GCTCGCCACCATGGTGAGCAAGGGCGAGGAGCTGTTCACCGGGGTGGTGCCCATCCTGGTCGAGCTGGAC
GGCGACGTAAACGGCCACAAGTTCAGCGTGAGGGGCGAGGGCGAGGGCGATGCCACCAACGGCAAGCTGA
CCCTGAAGTTCATCTGCACCACCGGCAAGCTGCCCGTGCCCTGGCCCACCCTCGTGACCACCCTGAGCCA
CGGCGTGCAGTGCTTCGCCCGCTACCCCGACCACATGAAGCAGCACGACTTCTTCAAGTCCGCCATGCCC
GAAGGCTACGTCCAGGAGCGCACCATCTTCTTCAAGGACGACGGCACCTACAAGACCCGCGCCGAGGTGA
AGTTCGAGGGCGACACCCTAGTGAACCGCATCGAGCTGAAGGGCGTCGACTTCAAGGAGGACGGCAACAT
CCTGGGGCACAAGCTGGAGTACAACTTCAACAGCCACAACATCTATATCATGGCCGTCAAGCAGAAGAAC
GGCATCAAGGTGAACTTCAAGATCCGCCACAACGTGGAGGACGGCAGCGTGCAGCTCGCCGACCACTACC
AGCAGAACACCCCCATCGGCGACGGCCCCGTGCTGCTGCCCGACAGCCACTACCTGAGCACCCAGTCCGT
GCTGAGCAAAGACCCCAACGAGAAGCGCGATCACATGGTCCTGCTGGAGTTCCGCACCGCCGCCGGGATC
ACTCTCGGCATGGACGAGCTGTACAAGTAATACCACCCAGCTTTCTTGTACAAAGTGGTACGCGTGAATT
CACTCCTCAGGTGCAGGCTGCCTATCAGAAGGTGGTGGCTGGTGTGGCCAATGCCCTGGCTCACAAATAC
CACTGAGATCTTTTTCCCTCTGCCAAAAATTATGGGGACATCATGAAGCCCCTTGAGCATCTGACTTCTG
GCTAATAAAGGAAATTTATTTTCATTGCAATAGTGTGTTGGAATTTTTTGTGTCTCTCACTCGGAAGGAC
ATATGGGAGGGCAAATCATTTAAAACATCAGAATGAGTATTTGGTTTAGAGTTTGGCAACATATGCCCAT
ATGCTGGCTGCCATGAACAAAGGTTGGCTATAAAGAGGTCATCAGTATATGAAACAGCCCCCTGCTGTCC
ATTCCTTATTCCATAGAAAAGCCTTGACTTGAGGTTAGATTTTTTTTATATTTTGTTTTGTGTTATTTTT
TTCTTTAACATCCCTAAAATTTTCCTTACATGTTTTACTAGCCAGATTTTTCCTCCTCTCCTGACTACTC
CCAGTCATAGCTGTCCCTCTTCTCTTATGGAGATCCCTCGACCTGCAGCCCAAGCTTGGCGTAATCATGG
TCATAGCTGTTTCCTGTGTGAAATTGTTATCCGCTCACAATTCCACACAACATACGAGCCGGAAGCATAA
AGTGTAAAGCCTGGGGTGCCTAATGAGTGAGCTAACTCACATTAATTGCGTTGCGCTCACTGCCCGCTTT
CCAGTCGGGAAACCTGTCGTGCCAGCGGATCGACAGTACTAAGCTTGGTCTAATACCCAATCTCTCGTCT
TATCCAGATGTTTTATACGCCTCTGGCCCGTGTCTCAAAATCTCTGATGTTACATTGCACAAGATAAAAT
AATATCATCATGAACAATAAAACTGTCTGCTTACATAAACAGTAATACAAGGGGTGTTATGAGCCATATT
CAACGGGAAACGTCGAGGCCGCGATTAAATTCCAACATGGATGCTGATTTATATGGGTATAAATGGGCTC
GCGATAATGTCGGGCAATCAGGTGCGACAATCTATCGCTTGTATGGGAAGCCCGATGCGCCAGAGTTGTT
TCTGAAACATGGCAAAGGTAGCGTTGCCAATGATGTTACAGATGAGATGGTCAGACTAAACTGGCTGACG
GAATTTATGCCTCTTCCGACCATCAAGCATTTTATCCGTACTCCTGATGATGCATGGTTACTCACCACTG
CGATCCCCGGAAAAACAGCATTCCAGGTATTAGAAGAATATCCTGATTCAGGTGAAAATATTGTTGATGC
GCTGGCAGTGTTCCTGCGCCGGTTGCATTCGATTCCTGTTTGTAATTGTCCTTTTAACAGCGATCGCGTA
TTTCGTCTCGCTCAGGCGCAATCACGAATGAATAACGGTTTGGTTGATGCGAGTGATTTTGATGACGAGC
GTAATGGCTGGCCTGTTGAACAAGTCTGGAAAGAAATGCATAAACTTTTGCCATTCTCACCGGATTCAGT
CGTCACTCATGGTGATTTCTCACTTGATAACCTTATTTTTGACGAGGGGAAATTAATAGGTTGTATTGAT
GTTGGACGAGTCGGAATCGCAGACCGATACCAGGATCTTGCCATCCTATGGAACTGCCTCGGTGAGTTTT
CTCCTTCATTACAGAAACGGCTTTTTCAAAAATATGGTATTGATAATCCTGATATGAATAAATTGCAGTT
TCATTTGATGCTCGATGAGTTTTTCTAATCAGAATTGGTTAATTGGTTGTAACACTGGCAGAGCATTACG
CTGACTTGACGGGACGGCGCAAGCTCATGACCAAAATCCCTTAACGTGAGTTACGCGTCGTTCCACTGAG
CGTCAGAGGTATCACTAGTATTACAGAGGTAAGTTATAACAGTCGCCTAACCC
Features (pLannotate 1.2.2; 28 found; start..end, strand, type, name):
     87..675     -  rep_origin     ori: high-copy-number ColE1/pMB1/pBR322/pUC origin of replication
    846..1706    -  CDS            AmpR: β-lactamase; bla; confers resistance to ampicillin, carbenicillin, and related antibiotics
   1707..1778    -  promoter       AmpR promoter: bla
   1857..2456    +  CDS            PuroR: puromycin N-acetyltransferase; pac from Streptomyces alboniger; confers resistance to puromycin
   2461..2541    +  CDS            HBB (fragment): HBB_PONPY - Experimental evidence at transcript level: Swiss-Prot protein existence level 2. Involved in oxygen transport from the lung to the various peripheral tissues. From Pongo pygmaeus (Bornean orangutan).
   2612..2667    +  polyA_signal   β-globin poly(A) signal: rabbit β-globin polyadenylation signal (Gil and Proudfoot, 1987)
   3646..3666    +  protein_bind   attB4: mutant version of attB; core recombination site for the Gateway® BP reaction BP Clonase™
   3734..3945    +  promoter       EF-1α core promoter: core promoter for human elongation factor EF-1α
   3946..4884    +  intron         EF-1α intron A: intron upstream of the start codon of human EF-1α
   4911..4931    +  protein_bind   attB1: mutant version of attB; core recombination site for the Gateway® BP reaction BP Clonase™
   4951..5646    +  CDS            mKate2: mKate2 is a basic (constitutively fluorescent) red fluorescent protein published in 2009, derived from Entacmaea quadricolor. It is reported to be a rapidly-maturing monomer with moderate acid sensitivity.
   5666..5690    -  protein_bind   attB2: mutant version of attB; recombination site for the Gateway® BP reaction BP Clonase™
   5834..5908    +  CDS            HBB (fragment): HBB_PONPY - Experimental evidence at transcript level: Swiss-Prot protein existence level 2. Involved in oxygen transport from the lung to the various peripheral tissues. From Pongo pygmaeus (Bornean orangutan).
   5979..6034    +  polyA_signal   β-globin poly(A) signal: rabbit β-globin polyadenylation signal (Gil and Proudfoot, 1987)
   6418..6443    +  misc_feature   SA: splice acceptor site
   7115..7135    +  protein_bind   attB4: mutant version of attB; core recombination site for the Gateway® BP reaction BP Clonase™
   7203..7414    +  promoter       EF-1α core promoter: core promoter for human elongation factor EF-1α
   7415..8353    +  intron         EF-1α intron A: intron upstream of the start codon of human EF-1α
   8380..8400    +  protein_bind   attB1: mutant version of attB; core recombination site for the Gateway® BP reaction BP Clonase™
   8411..9127    +  CDS            EBFP2: EBFP2 is a basic (constitutively fluorescent) blue fluorescent protein published in 2007, derived from Aequorea victoria. It is reported to be a rapidly-maturing monomer with moderate acid sensitivity.
   9135..9159    -  protein_bind   attB2: mutant version of attB; recombination site for the Gateway® BP reaction BP Clonase™
   9163..9243    +  CDS            HBB (fragment): HBB_PONPY - Experimental evidence at transcript level: Swiss-Prot protein existence level 2. Involved in oxygen transport from the lung to the various peripheral tissues. From Pongo pygmaeus (Bornean orangutan).
   9314..9369    +  polyA_signal   β-globin poly(A) signal: rabbit β-globin polyadenylation signal (Gil and Proudfoot, 1987)
   9752..9774    -  protein_bind   lac operator (fragment): The lac repressor binds to the lac operator to inhibit transcription in E. coli. This inhibition can be relieved by adding lactose or isopropyl-β-D-thiogalactopyranoside (IPTG). lac repressor encoded by lacI
   9778..9808    -  promoter       lac promoter: promoter for the E. coli lac operon
   9823..9844    -  protein_bind   CAP binding site: CAP binding activates transcription in the presence of cAMP. E. coli catabolite activator protein
   9857..9896    -  CDS            lacI (fragment): lac repressor; lacI; The lac repressor binds to the lac operator to inhibit transcription in E. coli. This inhibition can be relieved by adding lactose or isopropyl-β-D-thiogalactopyranoside (IPTG).
  10069..10878   +  CDS            KanR: aminoglycoside phosphotransferase; aph(3')-Ia; confers resistance to kanamycin in bacteria or G418 (Geneticin®) in eukaryotes
