[The description below was written by a language model from this plasmid's Addgene catalogue record and pLannotate feature annotations shown in this document.]
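Description:
LSB-hsa-miR-200c-5p is a mammalian expression plasmid from a synthetic-biology series of fluorescent microRNA sensors, built on the "Low Sensor Backbone" (LSB). It replicates in E. coli from a high-copy ColE1/pUC-type origin and carries both AmpR (β-lactamase) and KanR (aminoglycoside phosphotransferase), consistent with the dual ampicillin and kanamycin selection listed in the record. The annotated depositor sequence is about 11 kb.

The payload consists of two parallel transcription units. Each is driven by the human EF-1α core promoter with its intron A, framed by Gateway attB4/attB1/attB2 recombination scars, and terminated by a rabbit β-globin polyadenylation signal. The first unit expresses the red fluorescent protein mKate2. According to the record, its 3′ UTR carries the target site for human miR-200c-5p, although the target itself is not called out as a separate feature in the table. The second unit expresses the blue protein EBFP2 without a miRNA target and serves as an internal reference. When miR-200c-5p is active in a transfected cell, mKate2 output is repressed while EBFP2 is unaffected, so the mKate2-to-EBFP2 ratio reports miRNA activity independently of plasmid dose.

A puromycin N-acetyltransferase gene with its own β-globin poly(A) signal is also present for selection in mammalian cells. No dedicated mammalian promoter is annotated directly upstream of it.

The depositor notes that the repeated poly(A) elements make the plasmid inherently prone to recombination. The depositor also notes that the physical plasmid differs slightly from the deposited sequence, including short insertions flanking the puromycin coding region that do not impair selection.
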