Addgene plasmid #103333: LSB-hsa-miR-200c-5p
Purpose: Used to sense miRNA activity using fluorescence based tools. hsa-miR-200c-5p target in 3' UTR of of mKate. miRNA activity can be measured by the repression of mKate2 relative to EBFP2 fluorescent proteins . Plasmid is inherently unstable; please see Depositor Comments
Depositing lab: Ron Weiss. Depositing organization: Massachusetts Institute of Technology. Publication: A mixed antagonistic/synergistic miRNA repression model enables accurate predictions of multi-input miRNA sensor activity. Gam JJ, Babb J, Weiss R. Nat Commun. 2018 Jun 22;9(1):2430. doi: 10.1038/s41467-018-04575-0. PubMed 29934631.
Backbone
  Vector backbone: Low Sensor Backbone (LSB)
  Vector type: Mammalian Expression, Synthetic Biology
Growth in bacteria
  Bacterial resistance: Ampicillin and Kanamycin, 100 & 50 μg/mL
  Growth temperature: 30°C
  Growth strain: NEB Stable
  Copy number: High Copy
Gene/Insert
  Gene/Insert name: hsa-miR-200c-5p target
  Species: H. sapiens (human)
  Entrez Gene: MIR200C (a.k.a. MIRN200C, mir-200c)
  Promoter: EF-1a
  Cloning method: Gibson Cloning
Terms and licenses: Academic/Nonprofit Terms; Industry Terms: Not Available to Industry
Depositor comments: Please note that this plasmid is inherently unstable due to a repeating poly A element. We recommend performing a diagnostic digest on multiple colonies upon receipt. The depositors would like to note the presence of several discrepancies between the depositor sequence and physical plasmid sequence. In particular, the sequences upstream and downstream of the puromycin coding region have 10 bp insertions which do not affect the ability to perform puromycin selection. The sequences for those regions within the physical plasmids are as follows: Upstream of Puro: GAATTCGACCGCCTGTCTCAAGGTGCCACC; Downstream of Puro: GCTTTGAGACTACGCGTGAATTCACTCCTC.
How to cite: LSB-hsa-miR-200c-5p was a gift from Ron Weiss (Addgene plasmid # 103333 ; http://n2t.net/addgene:103333 ; RRID:Addgene_103333)
