>Addgene plasmid #103333 | LSB-hsa-miR-200c-5p | depositor partial sequence | sequence record 195716 | hsa-miR-200c-5p target
CCAAACACTGCTGGGTAAGACG
