>Addgene plasmid #103333 | LSB-hsa-miR-200c-5p | addgene partial sequence | sequence record 270630 | mKate2-F 5'-ACCCGCTAAGAACCTCAAGA-3'
CAAGGAGGCCGACAAAGAGACATACGTCGAGCAGCACGAGGTGGCTGTGGCCAGATACTGCGACCTCCCT
AGCAAACTGGGGCACAAACTTAATTGAGAATTCTACCACCCAGCTTTCTTGTACAAAGTGGTACGTCTCA
AGACCAGAGGTCTCTGCTTACAGATCGCCAAACACTGCTGGGTAAGACGCCAAACACTGCTGGGTAAGAC
GCCAAACACTGCTGGGTAAGACGCCAAACACTGCTGGGTAAGACGCAACCAGAAGAGACCTGTGCTTCAC
TCCTCAGGTGCAGGCTGCCTATCAGAAGGTGGTGGCTGGTGTGGCCAATGCCCTGGCTCACAAATACCAC
TGAGATCTTTTTCCCTCTGCCAAAAATTATGGGGACATCATGAAGCCCCTTGAGCATCTGACTTCTGGCT
AATAAAGGAAATTTATTTTCATTGCAATAGTGTGTTGGAATTTTTTGTGTCTCTCACTCGGAAGGACATA
TGGGAGGGCAAATCATTTAAAACATCAGAATGAGTATTTGGTTTAGAGTTTGGCAACATATGCCCATATG
CTGG
